Addgene plasmid #111781: pLU-CMV-Flag-hSesn2 Y127F
Purpose: Mammalian expression or 3rd generation lentivirus generation of hSesn2
Depositing lab: Jun Hee Lee. Depositing organization: University of Michigan. Publication: Janus-faced Sestrin2 controls ROS and mTOR signalling through two separate functional domains. Kim H, An S, Ro SH, Teixeira F, Park GJ, Kim C, Cho CS, Kim JS, Jakob U, Lee JH, Cho US. Nat Commun. 2015 Nov 27;6:10025. doi: 10.1038/ncomms10025. PubMed 26612684.
Backbone
  Vector backbone: pLU-CMV
  Vector type: Mammalian Expression, Lentiviral
Growth in bacteria
  Bacterial resistance: Ampicillin, 100 μg/mL
  Growth temperature: 37°C
  Growth strain: NEB Stable
  Copy number: Unknown
Gene/Insert
  Gene/Insert name: hSesn2
  Species: H. sapiens (human)
  Mutation: Y127F
  Entrez Gene: SESN2 (a.k.a. HI95, SES2, SEST2)
  Tag / fusion protein: Flag (N terminal on insert)
  Cloning method: Restriction Enzyme; 5′ cloning site unknown (unknown if destroyed); 3′ cloning site unknown (unknown if destroyed)
  Sequencing primers: 5′ CMV-F
Terms and licenses: Academic/Nonprofit Terms; Industry Terms: Not Available to Industry
How to cite: pLU-CMV-Flag-hSesn2 Y127F was a gift from Jun Hee Lee (Addgene plasmid # 111781 ; http://n2t.net/addgene:111781 ; RRID:Addgene_111781)
