[The description below was written by a language model from this plasmid's Addgene catalogue record and pLannotate feature annotations shown in this document.]
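Description:
pLU-CMV-Flag-hSesn2 Y127F is a third-generation, self-inactivating HIV-1 lentiviral transfer plasmid built on the pLU-CMV backbone. It can be used either for direct transfection-based expression in mammalian cells or for producing lentiviral particles. In bacteria it is maintained through a high-copy ColE1/pUC-type origin and selected with ampicillin via the β-lactamase gene. Remnants of lac, rop, bom and lacZα sequences in the backbone appear to be non-functional cloning leftovers.

The viral genome is transcribed from a chimeric RSV promoter fused to a truncated 5' LTR, which makes packaging Tat-independent. This is followed by the Ψ packaging signal with a partial gag sequence, the Rev response element for Rev-dependent nuclear export of the genomic RNA, and the cPPT/CTS, which aids nuclear import in transduced cells. The internal expression cassette uses the CMV immediate-early enhancer and promoter to drive human Sestrin2 (SESN2) carrying an N-terminal Flag epitope and the Y127F point substitution. The annotation detects the tag as a fragment of a 3xFLAG sequence, consistent with a single Flag unit. A WPRE downstream of the coding sequence enhances transcript stability and expression. The ΔU3 3' LTR ensures that integrated proviruses lack LTR promoter activity, and an SV40 polyadenylation signal and SV40 origin lie outside the LTR.

No mammalian selection marker or fluorescent reporter is annotated, so expression would be followed through the Flag tag. The construct belongs to a study separating the functional domains of Sestrin2 in ROS control and mTOR signalling, but the record does not state the specific functional consequence of the Y127F mutation.
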