Features (pLannotate 1.2.2; 26 found; start..end, strand, type, name):
     94..210     +  misc_feature   cPPT/CTS: central polypurine tract and central termination sequence of HIV-1
    233..536     +  enhancer       CMV enhancer: human cytomegalovirus immediate early enhancer
    537..740     +  promoter       CMV promoter: human cytomegalovirus (CMV) immediate early promoter
    823..843     +  CDS            3xFLAG (fragment): three tandem FLAG® epitope tags
    854..2293    +  CDS            SESN2: SESN2_HUMAN - Also known as Hi95 From Homo sapiens (Human).
   2303..2891    +  misc_feature   WPRE: woodchuck hepatitis virus posttranscriptional regulatory element
   2908..2976    +  CDS            nef (fragment): NEF_HV1Z2 - Experimental evidence at protein level: Swiss-Prot protein existence level 1. Extracellular Nef protein targets CD4(+) T-lymphocytes for apoptosis by interacting with CXCR4 surface receptors. From Human immunodeficiency virus type 1 group M subtype D (isolate Z2/CDC-Z34) (HIV-1).
   2978..3211    +  LTR            3' LTR (ΔU3): self-inactivating 3' long terminal repeat (LTR) from HIV-1
   3283..3404    +  polyA_signal   SV40 poly(A) signal: SV40 polyadenylation signal
   3444..3579    +  rep_origin     SV40 ori: SV40 origin of replication
   3635..3651    -  protein_bind   lac operator: The lac repressor binds to the lac operator to inhibit transcription in E. coli. This inhibition can be relieved by adding lactose or isopropyl-β-D-thiogalactopyranoside (IPTG). lac repressor encoded by lacI
   3659..3689    -  promoter       lac promoter: promoter for the E. coli lac operon
   3704..3725    -  protein_bind   CAP binding site: CAP binding activates transcription in the presence of cAMP. E. coli catabolite activator protein
   3738..3830    -  CDS            lacI (fragment): lac repressor; lacI; The lac repressor binds to the lac operator to inhibit transcription in E. coli. This inhibition can be relieved by adding lactose or isopropyl-β-D-thiogalactopyranoside (IPTG).
   4013..4601    -  rep_origin     ori: high-copy-number ColE1/pMB1/pBR322/pUC origin of replication
   4772..5632    -  CDS            AmpR: β-lactamase; bla; confers resistance to ampicillin, carbenicillin, and related antibiotics
   5633..5737    -  promoter       AmpR promoter: bla
   5832..5867    +  CDS            rop (fragment): Rop protein, which maintains plasmids at low copy number; rop
   5969..6068    +  misc_feature   bom (fragment): basis of mobility region from pBR322
   6074..6228    -  CDS            lacZα (fragment): LacZα fragment of β-galactosidase; lacZ fragment
   6242..6468    +  promoter       RSV promoter: Rous sarcoma virus enhancer/promoter
   6469..6649    +  LTR            5' LTR (truncated): truncated 5' long terminal repeat (LTR) from HIV-1
   6696..6821    +  misc_feature   HIV-1 Ψ: packaging signal of human immunodeficiency virus type 1
   6805..7168    +  CDS            HIV-1 gag (fragment): gag protein from human immunodeficiency virus 1; gag
   7314..7547    +  misc_feature   RRE: The Rev response element (RRE) of HIV-1 allows for Rev-dependent mRNA export from the nucleus to the cytoplasm.
   7924..75      +  CDS            Rev (fragment) (across the origin): human immunodeficiency virus 1 (HIV-1) Rev protein; rev; enhances nuclear export of unspliced and incompletely spliced viral mRNAs
>Addgene plasmid #111781 | pLU-CMV-Flag-hSesn2 Y127F | addgene full sequence | sequence record 212710 | Addgene NGS Result
CGACAGGCCCGAAGGAATAGAAGAAGAAGGTGGAGAGAGAGACAGAGACAGATCCATTCGATTAGTGAAC
GGATCTCGACGGTATCGGTTAACTTTTAAAAGAAAAGGGGGGATTGGGGGGTACAGTGCAGGGGAAAGAA
TAGTAGACATAATAGCAACAGACATACAAACTAAAGAATTACAAAAACAAATTACAAAATTCAAAATTTT
ATCGATAAGCTTGGGAGTTCCGCGTTACATAACTTACGGTAAATGGCCCGCCTGGCTGACCGCCCAACGA
CCCCCGCCCATTGACGTCAATAATGACGTATGTTCCCATAGTAACGCCAATAGGGACTTTCCATTGACGT
CAATGGGTGGAGTATTTACGGTAAACTGCCCACTTGGCAGTACATCAAGTGTATCATATGCCAAGTACGC
CCCCTATTGACGTCAATGACGGTAAATGGCCCGCCTGGCATTATGCCCAGTACATGACCTTATGGGACTT
TCCTACTTGGCAGTACATCTACGTATTAGTCATCGCTATTACCATGGTGATGCGGTTTTGGCAGTACATC
AATGGGCGTGGATAGCGGTTTGACTCACGGGGATTTCCAAGTCTCCACCCCATTGACGTCAATGGGAGTT
TGTTTTGGCACCAAAATCAACGGGACTTTCCAAAATGTCGTAACAACTCCGCCCCATTGACGCAAATGGG
CGGTAGGCGTGTACGGTGGGAGGTCTATATAAGCAGAGCTCGTTTAGTGAACCGTCAGATCGCCTGGAGA
CGCCATCCACGCTGTTTTGACCTCCATAGAAGACACCGACTCTAGCCACCATGGACTACAAAGACGATGA
CGACAAGTCTAGAATGATCGTGGCGGACTCCGAGTGCCGCGCAGAGCTCAAGGACTACCTGCGGTTCGCC
CCGGGCGGCGTCGGCGACTCGGGCCCCGGAGAGGAGCAGAGGGAGAGCCGGGCTCGGCGAGGCCCTCGAG
GGCCCAGCGCCTTCATCCCCGTGGAGGAGGTCCTTCGGGAGGGGGCTGAGAGCCTCGAGCAGCACCTGGG
GCTGGAGGCACTGATGTCCTCTGGGCGAGTAGACAACCTGGCAGTGGTGATGGGCCTGCACCCTGACTAC
TTTACCAGCTTCTGGCGCCTGCACTACCTGCTGCTGCACACGGATGGTCCCTTGGCCAGCTCCTGGCGCC
ACTACATTGCCATCATGGCTGCCGCCCGCCATCAGTGTTCTTTCCTGGTAGGCTCCCACATGGCCGAGTT
TCTGCAGACTGGTGGTGACCCTGAGTGGCTGCTGGGCCTCCACCGGGCCCCCGAGAAGCTGCGCAAACTC
AGCGAGATCAACAAGTTGCTGGCGCATCGGCCATGGCTCATCACCAAGGAACACATCCAGGCCTTGCTGA
AGACCGGCGAGCACACTTGGTCCCTGGCCGAGCTCATTCAGGCTCTGGTCCTGCTCACCCACTGCCACTC
GCTCTCCTCCTTCGTGTTTGGCTGTGGCATCCTCCCTGAGGGGGATGCAGATGGCAGCCCTGCCCCCCAG
GCACCTACACCCCCTAGTGAACAGAGCAGCCCCCCAAGCAGGGACCCGTTGAACAACTCTGGGGGCTTTG
AGTCTGCCCGCGACGTGGAGGCGCTGATGGAGCGCATGCAGCAGCTGCAGGAGAGCCTGCTGCGGGATGA
GGGGACGTCCCAGGAGGAGATGGAGAGCCGCTTTGAGCTGGAGAAGTCAGAGAGCCTGCTGGTGACCCCC
TCAGCTGACATCCTGGAGCCCTCTCCACACCCAGACATGCTGTGCTTTGTGGAAGACCCTACTTTCGGAT
ATGAGGACTTCACTCGGAGAGGGGCTCAGGCACCCCCTACCTTCCGGGCCCAGGATTATACCTGGGAAGA
CCATGGCTACTCGCTGATCCAGCGGCTTTACCCTGAGGGTGGGCAGCTGCTGGATGAGAAGTTCCAGGCA
GCCTATAGCCTCACCTACAATACCATCGCCATGCACAGTGGTGTGGACACCTCCGTGCTCCGCAGGGCCA
TCTGGAACTATATCCACTGCGTCTTTGGCATCAGATATGATGACTATGATTATGGGGAGGTGAACCAGCT
CCTGGAGCGGAACCTCAAGGTCTATATCAAGACAGTGGCCTGCTACCCAGAGAAGACCACCCGAAGAATG
TACAACCTCTTCTGGAGGCACTTCCGCCACTCAGAGAAGGTCCACGTGAACTTGCTGCTCCTGGAGGCGC
GCATGCAAGCCGCTCTGCTGTACGCCCTCCGTGCCATCACCCGCTACATGACCTGAGTCGACAATCAACC
TCTGGATTACAAAATTTGTGAAAGATTGACTGGTATTCTTAACTATGTTGCTCCTTTTACGCTATGTGGA
TACGCTGCTTTAATGCCTTTGTATCATGCTATTGCTTCCCGTATGGCTTTCATTTTCTCCTCCTTGTATA
AATCCTGGTTGCTGTCTCTTTATGAGGAGTTGTGGCCCGTTGTCAGGCAACGTGGCGTGGTGTGCACTGT
GTTTGCTGACGCAACCCCCACTGGTTGGGGCATTGCCACCACCTGTCAGCTCCTTTCCGGGACTTTCGCT
TTCCCCCTCCCTATTGCCACGGCGGAACTCATCGCCGCCTGCCTTGCCCGCTGCTGGACAGGGGCTCGGC
TGTTGGGCACTGACAATTCCGTGGTGTTGTCGGGGAAGCTGACGTCCTTTCCATGGCTGCTCGCCTGTGT
TGCCACCTGGATTCTGCGCGGGACGTCCTTCTGCTACGTCCCTTCGGCCCTCAATCCAGCGGACCTTCCT
TCCCGCGGCCTGCTGCCGGCTCTGCGGCCTCTTCCGCGTCTTCGCCTTCGCCCTCAGACGAGTCGGATCT
CCCTTTGGGCCGCCTCCCCGCCTGGAATTCGAGCTCGGTACCTTTAAGACCAATGACTTACAAGGCAGCT
GTAGATCTTAGCCACTTTTTAAAAGAAAAGGGGGGACTGGAAGGGCTAATTCACTCCCAACGAAGACAAG
ATCTGCTTTTTGCTTGTACTGGGTCTCTCTGGTTAGACCAGATCTGAGCCTGGGAGCTCTCTGGCTAACT
AGGGAACCCACTGCTTAAGCCTCAATAAAGCTTGCCTTGAGTGCTTCAAGTAGTGTGTGCCCGTCTGTTG
TGTGACTCTGGTAACTAGAGATCCCTCAGACCCTTTTAGTCAGTGTGGAAAATCTCTAGCAGTAGTAGTT
CATGTCATCTTATTATTCAGTATTTATAACTTGCAAAGAAATGAATATCAGAGAGTGAGAGGAACTTGTT
TATTGCAGCTTATAATGGTTACAAATAAAGCAATAGCATCACAAATTTCACAAATAAAGCATTTTTTTCA
CTGCATTCTAGTTGTGGTTTGTCCAAACTCATCAATGTATCTTATCATGTCTGGCTCTAGCTATCCCGCC
CCTAACTCCGCCCATCCCGCCCCTAACTCCGCCCAGTTCCGCCCATTCTCCGCCCCATGGCTGACTAATT
TTTTTTATTTATGCAGAGGCCGAGGCCGCCTCGGCCTCTGAGCTATTCCAGAAGTAGTGAGGAGGCTTTT
TTGGAGGCCTAGGCTTTTGCGGGCCCAAATTCGTAATCATGTCATAGCTGTTTCCTGTGTGAAATTGTTA
TCCGCTCACAATTCCACACAACATACGAGCCGGAAGCATAAAGTGTAAAGCCTGGGGTGCCTAATGAGTG
AGCTAACTCACATTAATTGCGTTGCGCTCACTGCCCGCTTTCCAGTCGGGAAACCTGTCGTGCCAGCTGC
ATTAATGAATCGGCCAACGCGCGGGGAGAGGCGGTTTGCGTATTGGGCGCTCTTCCGCTTCCTCGCTCAC
TGACTCGCTGCGCTCGGTCGTTCGGCTGCGGCGAGCGGTATCAGCTCACTCAAAGGCGGTAATACGGTTA
TCCACAGAATCAGGGGATAACGCAGGAAAGAACATGTGAGCAAAAGGCCAGCAAAAGGCCAGGAACCGTA
AAAAGGCCGCGTTGCTGGCGTTTTTCCATAGGCTCCGCCCCCCTGACGAGCATCACAAAAATCGACGCTC
AAGTCAGAGGTGGCGAAACCCGACAGGACTATAAAGATACCAGGCGTTTCCCCCTGGAAGCTCCCTCGTG
CGCTCTCCTGTTCCGACCCTGCCGCTTACCGGATACCTGTCCGCCTTTCTCCCTTCGGGAAGCGTGGCGC
TTTCTCATAGCTCACGCTGTAGGTATCTCAGTTCGGTGTAGGTCGTTCGCTCCAAGCTGGGCTGTGTGCA
CGAACCCCCCGTTCAGCCCGACCGCTGCGCCTTATCCGGTAACTATCGTCTTGAGTCCAACCCGGTAAGA
CACGACTTATCGCCACTGGCAGCAGCCACTGGTAACAGGATTAGCAGAGCGAGGTATGTAGGCGGTGCTA
CAGAGTTCTTGAAGTGGTGGCCTAACTACGGCTACACTAGAAGAACAGTATTTGGTATCTGCGCTCTGCT
GAAGCCAGTTACCTTCGGAAAAAGAGTTGGTAGCTCTTGATCCGGCAAACAAACCACCGCTGGTAGCGGT
GGTTTTTTTGTTTGCAAGCAGCAGATTACGCGCAGAAAAAAAGGATCTCAAGAAGATCCTTTGATCTTTT
CTACGGGGTCTGACGCTCAGTGGAACGAAAACTCACGTTAAGGGATTTTGGTCATGAGATTATCAAAAAG
GATCTTCACCTAGATCCTTTTAAATTAAAAATGAAGTTTTAAATCAATCTAAAGTATATATGAGTAAACT
TGGTCTGACAGTTACCAATGCTTAATCAGTGAGGCACCTATCTCAGCGATCTGTCTATTTCGTTCATCCA
TAGTTGCCTGACTCCCCGTCGTGTAGATAACTACGATACGGGAGGGCTTACCATCTGGCCCCAGTGCTGC
AATGATACCGCGAGACCCACGCTCACCGGCTCCAGATTTATCAGCAATAAACCAGCCAGCCGGAAGGGCC
GAGCGCAGAAGTGGTCCTGCAACTTTATCCGCCTCCATCCAGTCTATTAATTGTTGCCGGGAAGCTAGAG
TAAGTAGTTCGCCAGTTAATAGTTTGCGCAACGTTGTTGCCATTGCTACAGGCATCGTGGTGTCACGCTC
GTCGTTTGGTATGGCTTCATTCAGCTCCGGTTCCCAACGATCAAGGCGAGTTACATGATCCCCCATGTTG
TGCAAAAAAGCGGTTAGCTCCTTCGGTCCTCCGATCGTTGTCAGAAGTAAGTTGGCCGCAGTGTTATCAC
TCATGGTTATGGCAGCACTGCATAATTCTCTTACTGTCATGCCATCCGTAAGATGCTTTTCTGTGACTGG
TGAGTACTCAACCAAGTCATTCTGAGAATAGTGTATGCGGCGACCGAGTTGCTCTTGCCCGGCGTCAATA
CGGGATAATACCGCGCCACATAGCAGAACTTTAAAAGTGCTCATCATTGGAAAACGTTCTTCGGGGCGAA
AACTCTCAAGGATCTTACCGCTGTTGAGATCCAGTTCGATGTAACCCACTCGTGCACCCAACTGATCTTC
AGCATCTTTTACTTTCACCAGCGTTTCTGGGTGAGCAAAAACAGGAAGGCAAAATGCCGCAAAAAAGGGA
ATAAGGGCGACACGGAAATGTTGAATACTCATACTCTTCCTTTTTCAATATTATTGAAGCATTTATCAGG
GTTATTGTCTCATGAGCGGATACATATTTGAATGTATTTAGAAAAATAAACAAATAGGGGTTCCGCGCAC
ATTTCCCCGAAAAGTGCCACCTGACGTCTAAGAAACCATTATTATCATGACATTAACCTATAAAAATAGG
CGTATCACGAGGCCCTTTCGTCTCGCGCGTTTCGGTGATGACGGTGAAAACCTCTGACACATGCAGCTCC
CGGAGACGGTCACAGCTTGTCTGTAAGCGGATGCCGGGAGCAGACAAGCCCGTCAGGGCGCGTCAGCGGG
TGTTGGCGGGTGTCGGGGCTGGCTTAACTATGCGGCATCAGAGCAGATTGTACTGAGAGTGCACCATATG
CGGTGTGAAATACCGCACAGATGCGTAAGGAGAAAATACCGCATCAGGCGCCATTCGCCATTCAGGCTGC
GCAACTGTTGGGAAGGGCGATCGGTGCGGGCCTCTTCGCTATTACGCCAGCTGGCGAAAGGGGGATGTGC
TGCAAGGCGATTAAGTTGGGTAACGCCAGGGTTTTCCCAGTCACGACGTTGTAAAACGACGGCCAGTGCC
AAGCTGACGCGTGTAGTCTTATGCAATACTCTTGTAGTCTTGCAACATGGTAACGATGAGTTAGCAACAT
GCCTTACAAGGAGAGAAAAAGCACCGTGCATGCCGATTGGTGGAAGTAAGGTGGTACGATCGTGCCTTAT
TAGGAAGGCAACAGACGGGTCTGACATGGATTGGACGAACCACTGAATTGCCGCATTGCAGAGATATTGT
ATTTAAGTGCCTAGCTCGATACATAAACGGGTCTCTCTGGTTAGACCAGATCTGAGCCTGGGAGCTCTCT
GGCTAACTAGGGAACCCACTGCTTAAGCCTCAATAAAGCTTGCCTTGAGTGCTTCAAGTAGTGTGTGCCC
GTCTGTTGTGTGACTCTGGTAACTAGAGATCCCTCAGACCCTTTTAGTCAGTGTGGAAAATCTCTAGCAG
TGGCGCCCGAACAGGGACTTGAAAGCGAAAGGGAAACCAGAGGAGCTCTCTCGACGCAGGACTCGGCTTG
CTGAAGCGCGCACGGCAAGAGGCGAGGGGCGGCGACTGGTGAGTACGCCAAAAATTTTGACTAGCGGAGG
CTAGAAGGAGAGAGATGGGTGCGAGAGCGTCAGTATTAAGCGGGGGAGAATTAGATCGCGATGGGAAAAA
ATTCGGTTAAGGCCAGGGGGAAAGAAAAAATATAAATTAAAACATATAGTATGGGCAAGCAGGGAGCTAG
AACGATTCGCAGTTAATCCTGGCCTGTTAGAAACATCAGAAGGCTGTAGACAAATACTGGGACAGCTACA
ACCATCCCTTCAGACAGGATCAGAAGAACTTAGATCATTATATAATACAGTAGCAACCCTCTATTGTGTG
CATCAAAGGATAGAGATAAAAGACACCAAGGAAGCTTTAGACAAGATAGAGGAAGAGCAAAACAAAAGTA
AGACCACCGCACAGCAAGCGGCCGCTGATCTTCAGACCTGGAGGAGGAGATATGAGGGACAATTGGAGAA
GTGAATTATATAAATATAAAGTAGTAAAAATTGAACCATTAGGAGTAGCACCCACCAAGGCAAAGAGAAG
AGTGGTGCAGAGAGAAAAAAGAGCAGTGGGAATAGGAGCTTTGTTCCTTGGGTTCTTGGGAGCAGCAGGA
AGCACTATGGGCGCAGCGTCAATGACGCTGACGGTACAGGCCAGACAATTATTGTCTGGTATAGTGCAGC
AGCAGAACAATTTGCTGAGGGCTATTGAGGCGCAACAGCATCTGTTGCAACTCACAGTCTGGGGCATCAA
GCAGCTCCAGGCAAGAATCCTGGCTGTGGAAAGATACCTAAAGGATCAACAGCTCCTGGGGATTTGGGGT
TGCTCTGGAAAACTCATTTGCACCACTGCTGTGCCTTGGAATGCTAGTTGGAGTAATAAATCTCTGGAAC
AGATTTGGAATCACACGACCTGGATGGAGTGGGACAGAGAAATTAACAATTACACAAGCTTAATACACTC
CTTAATTGAAGAATCGCAAAACCAGCAAGAAAAGAATGAACAAGAATTATTGGAATTAGATAAATGGGCA
AGTTTGTGGAATTGGTTTAACATAACAAATTGGCTGTGGTATATAAAATTATTCATAATGATAGTAGGAG
GCTTGGTAGGTTTAAGAATAGTTTTTGCTGTACTTTCTATAGTGAATAGAGTTAGGCAGGGATATTCACC
ATTATCGTTTCAGACCCACCTCCCAACCCCGAGGGGACC
