>Addgene plasmid #111781 | pLU-CMV-Flag-hSesn2 Y127F | depositor partial sequence | sequence record 209994 | CMV
CNTGNCNTTAGCAGACTGTTAGTGAACCGTCAGATCGCCTGGAGACGCCATCCACGCTGTTTTGACCTCC
ATAGAAGACACCGACTCTAGCCACCATGGACTACAAAGACGATGACGACAAGTCTAGAATGATCGTGGCG
GACTCCGAGTGCCGCGCAGAGCTCAAGGACTACCTGCGGTTCGCCCCGGGCGGCGTCGGCGACTCGGGCC
CCGGAGAGGAGCAGAGGGAGAGCCGGGCTCGGCGAGGCCCTCGAGGGCCCAGCGCCTTCATCCCCGTGGA
GGAGGTCCTTCGGGAGGGGGCTGAGAGCCTCGAGCAGCACCTGGGGCTGGAGGCACTGATGTCCTCTGGG
CGAGTAGACAACCTGGCAGTGGTGATGGGCCTGCACCCTGACTACTTTACCAGCTTCTGGCGCCTGCACT
ACCTGCTGCTGCACACGGATGGTCCCTTGGCCAGCTCCTGGCGCCACTACATTGCCATCATGGCTGCCGC
CCGCCATCAGTGTTCTTTCCTGGTAGGCTCCCACATGGCCGAGTTTCTGCAGACTGGTGGTGACCCTGAG
TGGCTGCTGGGCCTCCACCGGGCCCCCGAGAAGCTGCGCAAACTCAGCGAGATCAACAAGTTGCTGGCGC
ATCGGCCATGGCTCATCACCAAGGAACACATCCAGGCCTTGCTGAAGACCGGCGAGCACACTTGGTCCCT
GGCCGAGCTCATTCAGGCTCTGGTCCTGCTCACCCACTGCCACTCGCTCTCCTCCTTCGTGTTTGGCTGT
GGCATCCTCCCTGAGGGGGATGCAGATGGCAGCCCTGCCCCCCAGGCACCTACACCCCCTAGTGAACAGA
GCAGCCCCCCAAGCAGGGACCCGTTGAACAACTCTGGGGGCTTTGAGTCTGCCCGCGACGTGGAGGCGCT
GATGGAGCGCATGCAGCANCT
