>Addgene plasmid #111781 | pLU-CMV-Flag-hSesn2 Y127F | depositor partial sequence | sequence record 209995 | 3' hSesn2
NCCNGGAGGCGTNGCAGAGCGGCTNCATGCGCGCCTCCAGGAGCAGCAAGTTCACGTGGACCTTCTCTGA
GTGGCGGAAGTGCCTCCAGAAGAGGTTGTACATTCTTCGGGTGGTCTTCTCTGGGTAGCAGGCCACTGTC
TTGATATAGACCTTGAGGTTCCGCTCCAGGAGCTGGTTCACCTCCCCATAATCATAGTCATCATATCTGA
TGCCAAAGACGCAGTGGATATAGTTCCAGATGGCCCTGCGGAGCACGGAGGTGTCCACACCACTGTGCAT
GGCGATGGTATTGTAGGTGAGGCTATAGGCTGCCTGGAACTTCTCATCCAGCAGCTGCCCACCCTCAGGG
TAAAGCCGCTGGATCAGCGAGTAGCCATGGTCTTCCCAGGTATAATCCTGGGCCCGGAAGGTAGGGGGTG
CCTGAGCCCCTCTCCGAGTGAAGTCCTCATATCCGAAAGTAGGGTCTTCCACAAAGCACAGCATGTCTGG
GTGTGGAGAGGGCTCCAGGATGTCAGCTGAGGGGGTCACCAGCAGGCTCTCTGACTTCTCCAGCTCAAAG
CGGCTCTCCATCTCCTCCTGGGACGTCCCCTCATCCCGCAGCAGGCTCTCCTGCAGCTGCTGCATGCGCT
CCATCAGCGCCTCCACGTCGCGGGCAGACTCAAAGCCCCCAGAGTTGTTCAACGGGTCCCTGCTTGGGGG
GCTGCTCTGTTCACTAGGGGGTGTAGGTGCCTGGGGGGCAGGGCTGCCATCTGCATCCCCCTCAGGGAGG
ATGCCACAGCCAAACACGAAGGANGAGAGCGAGTGGCAGTGGGTGAGCAGGACCAGAGCCTGAATGAGCT
CGGCCAGGGACCAAGTGTGCTCGCCGGTCTTCAGCAAGGCCTGGATGTGTTCCTTGGTGATGAGCCATGG
CCGATGCGCCAGCAACTTGTT
